>Addgene plasmid #36255 | pST5552 | depositor full sequence | sequence record 45102 | Depositor sequence
GAGCCCACCAGCTCCGTAAGTTCGGGCGCTGTGTGGCTCGTACCCGCGCATTCAGGCGGCAGGGGGTCTA
ACGGGTCTAAGGCGGCGTGTACGGCCGCCACAGCGGCTCTCAGCGGCCCGGAAACGTCCTCGAAACGACG
CATGTGTTCCTCCTGGTTGGTACAGGTGGTTGGGGGTGCTCGGCTGTCGCTGGTGTTCCACCACCAGGGC
TCGACGGGAGAGCGGGGGAGTGTGCAGTTGTGGGGTGGCCCCTCAGCGAAATATCTGACTTGGAGCTCGT
GTCGGACCATACACCGGTGATTAATCGTGGTCTACTACCAAGCGTGAGCCACGTCGCCGACGAATTTGAG
CAGCTCTGGCTGCCGTACTGGCCGCTGGCAAGCGACGATCTGCTCGAGGGGATCTACCGCCAAAGCCGCG
CGTCGGCCCTAGGCCGCCGGTACATCGAGGCGAACCCAACAGCGCTGGCAAACCTGCTGGTCGTGGACGT
AGACCATCCAGACGCAGCGCTCCGAGCGCTCAGCGCCCGGGGGTCCCATCCGCTGCCCAACGCGATCGTG
GGCAATCGCGCCAACGGCCACGCACACGCAGTGTGGGCACTCAACGCCCCTGTTCCACGCACCGAATACG
CGCGGCGTAAGCCGCTCGCATACATGGCGGCGTGCGCCGAAGGCCTTCGGCGCGCCGTCGATGGCGACCG
CAGTTACTCAGGCCTCATGACCAAAAACCCCGGCCACATCGCCTGGGAAACGGAATGGCTCCACTCAGAT
CTCTACACACTCAGCCACATCGAGGCCGAGCTCGGCGCGAACATGCCACCGCCGCGCTGGCGTCAGCAGA
CCACGTACAAAGCGGCTCCGACGCCGCTAGGGCGGAATTGCGCACTGTTCGATTCCGTCAGGTTGTGGGC
CTATCGTCCCGCCCTCATGCGGATCTACCTGCCGACCCGGAACGTGGACGGACTCGGCCGCGCGATCTAT
GCCGAGTGCCACGCGCGAAACGCCGAATTTCCGTGCAACGACGTGTGTCCCGGACCGCTACCGGACAGCG
AGGTCCGCGCCATCGCCAACAGCATTTGGCGTTGGATCACAACCAAGTCGCGCATTTGGGCGGACGGGAT
CGTGGTCTACGAGGCCACACTCAGTGCGCGCCAGTCGGCCATCTCGCGGAAGGGCGCAGCAGCGCGCACG
GCGGCGAGCACAGTTGCGCGGCGCGCAAAGTCCGCGTCAGCCATGGAGGCATTGCTATGAGCGACGGCTA
CAGCGACGGCTACAACCGGCAGCCGACTGTCCGCAAAAAGCGGCGCGTGACCGCCGCCGAAGGCGCTCGA
ATCACCGGACTATCCGAACGCCACGTCGTCCGGCTCGTGGCGCAGGAACGCAGCGAGTGGCTCGCCGAGC
AGGCTGCACGCCGCGAACGCATCCGCGCCTATCACGACGACGAGGGCCACTCTTGGCCGCAAACGGCCAA
ACATTTCGGGCTGCATCTGGACACCGTTAAGCGACTCGGCTATCGGGCGAGGAAAGAGCGTGCGGCAGAA
CAGGAAGCGGCTCAAAAGGCCCACAACGAAGCCGACAATCCACCGCTGTTCTAACGCAATTGGGGAGCGG
GTGTCGCGGGGGTTCCGTGGGGGGTTCCGTTGCAACGGGTCGGACAGGTAAAAGTCCTGGTAGACGCTAG
TTTTCTGGTTTGGGCCATGCCTGTCTCGTTGCGTGTTTCGTTGCGCCCGTTTTGAATACCAGCCAGACGA
GACGGGGTTCTACGAATCTTGGTCGATACCAAGCCATTTCCGCTGAATATCGGGGAGCTCACCGCCAGAA
TCGGTGGTTGTGGTGATGTACGTGGCGAACTCCGTTGTAGTGCCTGTGGTGGCATCCGTGGCGCGGCCGC
GGTACCAGATCTTTAAATCTAGAGGTGACCACAACGCGCCCGCTTTGATCGGGGACGTCTGCGGCCGACC
ATTTACGGGTCTTGTTGTCGTTGGCGGTCATGGGCCGAACATACTCACCCGGATCGGAGGGCCGAGGACA
AGGTCGAACGAGGGGCATGACCCGGTGCGGGGCTTCTTGCACTCGGCATAGGCGAGTGCTAAGAATAACG
TTGGCACTCGCGACCGGGATACGACTCACTATAGGTACCGGTGATACCAGCATCGTCTTGATGCCCTTGG
CAGCACCCTGCTAAGGAGGCAACAAGATGGCCAAGACAATTGCGGATCCAGCTGCAGAATTCGTGAGCAA
GGGCGAGGAGCTGTTCACCGGGGTGGTGCCCATCCTGGTCGAGCTGGACGGCGACGTAAACGGCCACAAG
TTCAGCGTGTCCGGCGAGGGCGAGGGCGATGCCACCTACGGCAAGCTGACCCTGAAGTTCATCTGCACCA
CCGGCAAGCTGCCCGTGCCCTGGCCCACCCTCGTGACCACCCTGACCTACGGCGTGCAGTGCTTCAGCCG
CTACCCCGACCACATGAAGCAGCACGACTTCTTCAAGTCCGCCATGCCCGAAGGCTACGTCCAGGAGCGC
ACCATCTTCTTCAAGGACGACGGCAACTACAAGACCCGCGCCGAGGTGAAGTTCGAGGGCGACACCCTGG
TGAACCGCATCGAGCTGAAGGGCATCGACTTCAAGGAGGACGGCAACATCCTGGGGCACAAGCTGGAGTA
CAACTACAACAGCCACAACGTCTATATCATGGCCGACAAGCAGAAGAACGGCATCAAGGTGAACTTCAAG
ATCCGCCACAACATCGAGGACGGCAGCGTGCAGCTCGCCGACCACTACCAGCAGAACACCCCCATCGGCG
ACGGCCCCGTGCTGCTGCCCGACAACCACTACCTGAGCACCCAGTCCGCCCTGAGCAAAGACCCCAACGA
GAAGCGCGATCACATGGTCCTGCTGGAGTTCGTGACCGCCGCCGGGATCACTCTCGGCATGGACGAGCTG
TACAAGTAAAAGCTTATCGATGTCGACGTAGTTAACTAGCGTACGATCGACTGCCAGGCATCAAATAAAA
CGAAAGGCTCAGTCGAAAGACTGGGCCTTTCGTTTTATGCCATCATGGCCGCGGTGATCAGCTAGCCACC
TGACGTCGGGGGGGGGGGAAAGCCACGTTGTGTCTCAAAATCTCTGATGTTACATTGCACAAGATAAAAA
TATATCATCATGAACAATAAAACTGTCTGCTTACATAAACAGTAATACAAGGGGTGTTATGAGCCATATT
CAACGGGAAACGTCTTGCTCGAGGCCGCGATTAAATTCCAACATGGATGCTGATTTATATGGGTATAAAT
GGGCTCGCGATAATGTCGGGCAATCAGGTGCGACAATCTATCGCTTGTATGGGAAGCCCCATGCGCCAGA
GTTGTTTCTGAAACATGGCAAAGGTAGCGTTGCCAATGATGTTACAGATGAGATGGTCAGACTAAACTGG
CTGACGGAATTTATGCCTCTTCCGACCATCAAGCATTTTATCCGTACTCCTGATGATGCATGGTTACTCA
CCACTGCGATCCCCGGGAAAACAGCATTCCAGGTATTAGAAGAATATCCTGATTCAGGTGAAAATATTGT
TGATGCGCTGGCAGTGTTCCTGCGCCGGTTGCATTCGATTCCTGTTTGTAATTGTCCTTTTAACAGCGAT
CGCGTATTTCGTCTCGCTCAGGCGCAATCACGAATGAATAACGGTTTGGTTGATGCGAGTGATTTTGATG
ACGAGCGTAATGGCTGGCCTGTTGAACAAGTCTGGAAAGAAATGCATAATCTTTTGCCATTCTCACCGGA
TTCAGTCGTCACTCATGGTGATTTCTCACTTGATAACCTTATTTTTGACGAGGGGAAATTAATAGGTTGT
ATTGATGTTGGACGAGTCGGAATCGCAGACCGATACCAGGATCTTGCCATCCTATGGAACTGCCTCGGTG
AGTTTTCTCCTTCATTACAGAAACGGCTTTTTCAAAAATATGGTATTGATAATCCTGATATGAATAAATT
GCAGTTTCATTTGATGCTCGATGAGTTTTTCTAATCAGAATTGGTTAATTGGTTGTAACACTGGCAGAGC
ATTACGCTGACTTGACGGGACGGCGGCTTTGTTGAATAAATCGAACTTTTGCTGAGTTGAAGGATCAGAT
CACGCATCTTCCCGACAACGCAGACCGTTCCGTGGCAAAGCAAAAGTTCAAAATCACCAACTGGTCCACC
TACAACAAAGCTCTCATCAACCGTGGCTCCCTCACTTTCTGGCTGGATGATGGGGCGATTCAGGCCTGGT
ATGAGTCAGCAACACCTTCTTCACGAGGCAGACCTCACTAGTTCCATGAGCGTCAGACCCCGTAGAAAAG
ATCAAAGGATCTTCTTGAGATCCTTTTTTTCTGCGCGTAATCTGCTGCTTGCAAACAAAAAAACCACCGC
TACCAGCGGTGGTTTGTTTGCCGGATCAAGAGCTACCAACTCTTTTTCCGAAGGTAACTGGCTTCAGCAG
AGCGCAGATACCAAATACTGTCCTTCTAGTGTAGCCGTAGTTAGGCCACCACTTCAAGAACTCTGTAGCA
CCGCCTACATACCTCGCTCTGCTAATCCTGTTACCAGTGGCTGCTGCCAGTGGCGATAAGTCGTGTCTTA
CCGGGTTGGACTCAAGACGATAGTTACCGGATAAGGCGCAGCGGTCGGGCTGAACGGGGGGTTCGTGCAC
ACAGCCCAGCTTGGAGCGAACGACCTACACCGAACTGAGATACCTACAGCGTGAGCTATGAGAAAGCGCC
ACGCTTCCCGAGGGGAGAAAGGCGGACAGGTATCCGGTAAGCGGCAGGGTCGGAACAGGAGAGCGCACGA
GGGAGCTTCCAGGGGGAAACGCCTGGTATCTTTATAGTCCTGTCGGGTTTCGCCACCTCTGACTTGAGCG
TCGATTTTTGTGATGCTCGTCAGGGGGGCGGAGCCTATGGAAAAACGCCAGCAACGCGGCCTTTTTACGG
TTCCTGGCCTTTTGCTGGCCTTTTGCTCACATGTTCTTTCCTGCGTTATCCCCTGATTCTGTGGATAACC
GTATTACCGCCTTTGAGTGAGCTGATACCGCTCGCCGCAGCCGAACGACCGAGCGCAACGCGT
Features (pLannotate 1.2.2; 6 found; start..end, strand, type, name):
   2119..2135    +  promoter       T7 promoter (fragment): promoter for bacteriophage T7 RNA polymerase
   2233..2949    +  CDS            EGFP: the original enhanced GFP (Yang et al., 1996) mammalian codon-optimized
   3002..3048    +  terminator     rrnB T1 terminator: transcription terminator T1 from the E. coli rrnB gene
   3209..4024    +  CDS            KanR: aminoglycoside phosphotransferase; aph(3')-Ia; confers resistance to kanamycin in bacteria or G418 (Geneticin®) in eukaryotes
   4165..4308    +  CDS            TRA2_ECOLX (fragment): Protein predicted: Swiss-Prot protein existence level 4. Required for transposition of transposon Tn903. From Escherichia coli.
   4355..4943    +  rep_origin     ori: high-copy-number ColE1/pMB1/pBR322/pUC origin of replication
