[The description below was written by a language model from this plasmid's Addgene catalogue record and pLannotate feature annotations shown in this document.]
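Description:
pST5552 is an E. coli–mycobacteria shuttle plasmid derived from pMV261, built to express enhanced GFP from an episomally replicating vector in mycobacteria. It is classed as a bacterial expression and synthetic biology vector, and the depositors note that its promoter and multiple cloning site were altered relative to the parent backbone. Propagation in E. coli relies on a high-copy ColE1/pUC-type origin, and selection in both hosts is by kanamycin through an aph(3')-Ia resistance gene. A short adjacent fragment of a Tn903 transposition protein is most likely a remnant of the transposon that supplied this marker. The plasmid is described as high copy in E. coli but low copy in mycobacteria. The automated annotation leaves roughly the first 2 kb of the sequence unlabelled. pMV261-type vectors normally carry a mycobacterial replicon, so it may lie in this region, but the feature table does not confirm this.

The payload is a 717 bp EGFP coding sequence (the mammalian codon-optimised variant of the Aequorea victoria protein), cloned between EcoRI and HindIII sites that both remain intact, so the reporter can be exchanged. Expression is driven by a modified Hsp60 promoter according to the catalogue entry. This promoter is not picked up by the annotation, which detects only a short T7 promoter fragment upstream of the reporter. Transcription ends at the E. coli rrnB T1 terminator just downstream of EGFP. The deposited sequence is 5,103 nt, whereas the catalogue lists a total vector size of 4,357 bp; the latter may refer to the backbone without insert, but the record does not resolve the difference. The plasmid comes from work developing a riboswitch-based inducible expression system for mycobacteria. The record does not state its exact role there, and no riboswitch element is annotated, so it is best regarded as a fluorescent reporter plasmid.
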