Addgene plasmid #36255: pST5552
Purpose: Mycobacteria replicating vector expressing eGFP.
Depositing lab: Carolyn Bertozzi & Jessica Seeliger. Depositing organization: University of California, Berkeley. Publication: A riboswitch-based inducible gene expression system for mycobacteria. Seeliger JC, Topp S, Sogi KM, Previti ML, Gallivan JP, Bertozzi CR. PLoS One. 2012;7(1):e29266. Epub 2012 Jan 18. 10.1371/journal.pone.0029266 PubMed 22279533.
Backbone
  Vector backbone: pMV261
  Backbone manufacturer: Stover et al., 1991 Nature 351:456
  Total vector size (bp): 4357
  Modifications to backbone: The plasmid is derived from pMV261 (http://www.lablife.org/p?a=vdb_view&id=g2.7281169b992e40c865698d3455e3633c24b04b31). It contains a modified promoter and MCS (see reference).
  Vector type: Bacterial Expression, Synthetic Biology ; Mycobacteria replicating vector
Growth in bacteria
  Bacterial resistance: Kanamycin, 50 μg/mL
  Growth temperature: 37°C
  Growth strain: DH5alpha
  Copy number: High Copy
Gene/Insert
  Gene/Insert name: eGFP
  Species: Aequorea victoria
  Insert size (bp): 717
  Promoter: ModifiedHsp60
  Cloning method: Restriction Enzyme; 5′ cloning site EcoRI (not destroyed); 3′ cloning site HindIII (not destroyed)
  Sequencing primers: 5′ EGFP-N; 3′ rrnB-T1-term-Rev
Terms and licenses: Academic/Nonprofit Terms; Industry Terms: Not Available to Industry
Depositor comments: The plasmid is high copy in E. coli, but low copy in mycobacteria.
How to cite: pST5552 was a gift from Carolyn Bertozzi & Jessica Seeliger (Addgene plasmid # 36255 ; http://n2t.net/addgene:36255 ; RRID:Addgene_36255)
