>Addgene plasmid #36255 | pST5552 | addgene partial sequence | sequence record 46903 | EGFP-N 5'-CGTCGCCGTCCAGCTCGACCAG-3'
CCTTGCTCACGAATTCTGCAGCTGGATCCGCAATTGTCTTGGCCATCTTGTTGCCTCCTTAGCAGGGTGC
TGCCAAGGGCATCAAGACGATGCTGGTATCACCGGTACCTATAGTGAGTCGTATCCCGGTCGCGAGTGCC
AACGTTATTCTTAGCACTCGCCTATGCCGAGTGCAAGAAGCCCCGCACCGGGTCATGCCCCTCGTTCGAC
CTTGTCCTCGGCCCTCCGATCCGGGTGAGTATGTTCGGCCCATGACCGCCAACGACAACAAGACCCGTAA
ATGGTCGGCCGCAGACGTCCCCGATCAAAGCGGGCGCGTTGTGGTCACCTCTAGATTTAAAGATCTGGTA
CCGCGGCCGCGCCACGGATGCCACCACAGGCACTACAACGGAGTTCGCCACGTACATCACCACAACCACC
GATTCTGGCGGTGAGCTCCCCGATATTCAGCGGAAATGGCTTGGTATCGACCAAGATTCGTAGAACCCCG
TCTCGTCTGGCTGGTATTCAAAACGGGCGCAACGAAACACGCAACGAGACAGGCATGGCCCAAACCAGAA
AACTAGCGTCTACCAGGACTTTTACCTGTCCGACCCGTTGCAACGGAACCCCCCACGGAACCCCCGCGAC
ACCCGCTCCCCAATTGCGTTAGAACAGCGGTGGATTGTCGGCTTCGTTGTGGGCCTTTTGAGCCGCTTCC
TGTTCTGCCGCACGCTC
