>Addgene plasmid #36255 | pST5552 | addgene partial sequence | sequence record 46907 | EGFP-C 5'-CATGGTCCTGCTGGAGTTCGTG-3'
CGAGCTGTACAAGTAAAAGCTTATCGATGTCGACGTAGTTAACTAGCGTACGATCGACTGCCAGGCATCA
AATAAAACGAAAGGCTCAGTCGAAAGACTGGGCCTTTCGTTTTATGCCATCATGGCCGCGGTGATCAGCT
AGCCACCTGACGTCGGGGGGGGGGGAAAGCCACGTTGTGTCTCAAAATCTCTGATGTTACATTGCACAAG
ATAAAAATATATCATCATGAACAATAAAACTGTCTGCTTACATAAACAGTAATACAAGGGGTGTTATGAG
CCATATTCAACGGGAAACGTCTTGCTCGAGGCCGCGATTAAATTCCAACATGGATGCTGATTTATATGGG
TATAAATGGGCTCGCGATAATGTCGGGCAATCAGGTGCGACAATCTATCGCTTGTATGGGAAGCCCCATG
CGCCAGAGTTGTTTCTGAAACATGGCAAAGGTAGCGTTGCCAATGATGTTACAGATGAGATGGTCAGACT
AAACTGGCTGACGGAATTTATGCCTCTTCCGACCATCAAGCATTTTATCCGTACTCCTGATGATGCATGG
TTACTCACCACTGCGATCCCCGGGAAAACAGCATTCCAGGTATTAGAAGAATATCCTGATTCAGGTGAAA
ATATTGTTGATGCGCTGGCAGTGTTCCTGCGCCGGTTGCATTCGATTCCTGTTTGTAATTGTCCTTTTA
